>Addgene plasmid #137770 | CALCOCO1 R12H-mycDDK | addgene full sequence | sequence record 273245 | Addgene NGS Result
AACAAAATATTAACGCTTACAATTTCCATTCGCCATTCAGGCTGCGCAACTGTTGGGAAGGGCGATCGGT
GCGGGCCTCTTCGCTATTACGCCAGCTGGCGAAAGGGGGATGTGCTGCAAGGCGATTAAGTTGGGTAACG
CCAGGGTTTTCCCAGTCACGACGTTGTAAAACGACGGCCAGTGCCAAGCTGATCTATACATTGAATCAAT
ATTGGCAATTAGCCATATTAGTCATTGGTTATATAGCATAAATCAATATTGGCTATTGGCCATTGCATAC
GTTGTATCTATATCATAATATGTACATTTATATTGGCTCATGTCCAATATGACCGCCATGTTGACATTGA
TTATTGACTAGTTATTAATAGTAATCAATTACGGGGTCATTAGTTCATAGCCCATATATGGAGTTCCGCG
TTACATAACTTACGGTAAATGGCCCGCCTGGCTGACCGCCCAACGACCCCCGCCCATTGACGTCAATAAT
GACGTATGTTCCCATAGTAACGCCAATAGGGACTTTCCATTGACGTCAATGGGTGGAGTATTTACGGTAA
ACTGCCCACTTGGCAGTACATCAAGTGTATCATATGCCAAGTCCGCCCCCTATTGACGTCAATGACGGTA
AATGGCCCGCCTGGCATTATGCCCAGTACATGACCTTACGGGACTTTCCTACTTGGCAGTACATCTACGT
ATTAGTCATCGCTATTACCATGGTGATGCGGTTTTGGCAGTACACCAATGGGCGTGGATAGCGGTTTGAC
TCACGGGGATTTCCAAGTCTCCACCCCATTGACGTCAATGGGAGTTTGTTTTGGCACCAAAATCAACGGG
ACTTTCCAAAATGTCGTAATAACCCCGCCCCGTTGACGCAAATGGGCGGTAGGCGTGTACGGTGGGAGGT
CTATATAAGCAGAGCTCGTTTAGTGAACCGTCAGAATTTTGTAATACGACTCACTATAGGGCGGCCGGGA
ATTCGTCGACTGGATCCAGTACCGAGGAGATCTGCGCCGCGATCGCCATGGAAGAATCACCACTAAGCCG
GGCACCATCCCATGGTGGAGTCAACTTTCTCAATGTAGCCCGGACCTACATCCCCAACACCAAGGTGGAA
TGTCACTACACCCTTCCCCCAGGCACCATGCCCAGTGCCAGTGACTGGATTGGCATCTTCAAGGTGGAGG
CTGCCTGTGTTCGGGATTACCACACATTTGTGTGGTCTTCCGTGCCTGAAAGTACAACTGATGGTTCCCC
CATTCACACCAGTGTCCAGTTCCAAGCCAGCTACCTGCCCAAACCAGGAGCTCAGCTCTACCAGTTCCGA
TATGTGAACCGCCAGGGCCAGGTGTGTGGGCAGAGCCCCCCTTTCCAGTTCCGAGAGCCAAGGCCCATGG
ATGAACTGGTGACCCTGGAGGAGGCTGATGGGGGCTCTGACATCCTGCTGGTTGTCCCCAAGGCAACTGT
GTTACAGAACCAGCTCGATGAGAGCCAGCAAGAACGGAATGACCTGATGCAGCTGAAGCTACAGCTGGAG
GGACAGGTGACAGAGCTGAGGAGCCGAGTGCAGGAGCTCGAGAGGGCTCTGGCAACTGCCAGGCAGGAGC
ACACGGAGCTGATGGAACAGTACAAGGGGATTTCCCGGTCCCATGGGGAGATCACAGAAGAGAGGGACAT
CCTGAGCCGGCAACAGGGAGACCATGTGGCACGCATCCTGGAGCTAGAGGATGACATCCAGACCATCAGT
GAGAAAGTGCTGACGAAGGAAGTGGAGCTGGACAGGCTTAGAGACACAGTGAAGGCCCTGACTCGGGAAC
AAGAGAAGCTCCTTGGGCAACTGAAAGAAGTACAAGCAGACAAGGAGCAAAGTGAGGCTGAGCTCCAAGT
GGCACAACAGGAGAACCATCACTTAAATTTGGACCTGAAGGAGGCGAAGAGCTGGCAAGAGGAGCAGAGT
GCTCAGGCTCAGCGACTGAAAGACAAGGTGGCCCAGATGAAGGACACCCTAGGCCAGGCCCAGCAGCGGG
TGGCCGAGCTGGAGCCCTTGAAGGAGCAGCTTCGAGGGGCCCAGGAGCTTGCAGCCTCAAGCCAGCAGAA
AGCCACCCTTCTTGGGGAGGAGTTGGCCAGTGCAGCAGCAGCCAGGGACCGCACCATAGCCGAACTACAC
CGCAGCCGCCTGGAAGTGGCTGAAGTTAACGGCAGGCTGGCTGAGCTCGGTTTGCACTTGAAGGAAGAAA
AATGCCAATGGAGCAAGGAGCGGGCAGGGCTGCTGCAGAGTGTGGAGGCAGAGAAGGACAAGATCCTGAA
GCTGAGTGCAGAGATACTTCGATTGGAGAAGGCAGTTCAGGAGGAGAGGACCCAAAACCAAGTGTTCAAG
ACTGAGCTGGCCCGGGAGAAGGATTCTAGCCTGGTACAGTTGTCAGAAAGTAAGCGGGAGCTGACAGAGC
TGCGGTCAGCCCTGCGTGTGCTCCAGAAGGAAAAGGAGCAGTTACAGGAGGAGAAACAGGAATTGCTAGA
GTACATGAGAAAGCTAGAGGCCCGCCTGGAGAAGGTGGCAGATGAGAAGTGGAATGAGGATGCCACCACA
GAGGATGAGGAGGCCGCTGTGGGGCTGAGCTGCCCGGCAGCTCTGACAGACTCAGAGGACGAGTCCCCAG
AAGACATGAGGCTCCCACCCTATGGCCTTTGTGAGCGTGGAGACCCAGGCTCCTCTCCTGCTGGGCCTCG
AGAGGCTTCTCCCCTTGTTGTCATCAGCCAGCCGGCTCCCATTTCTCCTCACCTCTCTGGGCCAGCTGAG
GACAGTAGCTCTGACTCGGAGGCTGAAGATGAGAAGTCAGTCCTGATGGCAGCTGTGCAGAGTGGGGGTG
AGGAGGCCAACTTACTGCTTCCTGAACTGGGCAGTGCCTTCTATGACATGGCCAGTGGCTTTACAGTGGG
TACCCTGTCAGAAACCAGCACTGGGGGCCCTGCCACCCCCACATGGAAGGAGTGTCCTATCTGTAAGGAG
CGCTTTCCTGCTGAGAGTGACAAGGATGCCCTGGAGGACCACATGGATGGACACTTCTTTTTCAGCACCC
AGGACCCCTTCACCTTTGAGACGCGTACGCGGCCGCTCGAGCAGAAACTCATCTCAGAAGAGGATCTGGC
AGCAAATGATATCCTGGATTACAAGGATGACGACGATAAGGTTTAAACGGCCGGCCGCGGTCATAGCTGT
TTCCTGAACAGATCCCGGGTGGCATCCCTGTGACCCCTCCCCAGTGCCTCTCCTGGCCCTGGAAGTTGCC
ACTCCAGTGCCCACCAGCCTTGTCCTAATAAAATTAAGTTGCATCATTTTGTCTGACTAGGTGTCCTTCT
ATAATATTATGGGGTGGAGGGGGGTGGTATGGAGCAAGGGGCAAGTTGGGAAGACAACCTGTAGGGCCTG
CGGGGTCTATTGGGAACCAAGCTGGAGTGCAGTGGCACAATCTTGGCTCACTGCAATCTCCGCCTCCTGG
GTTCAAGCGATTCTCCTGCCTCAGCCTCCCGAGTTGTTGGGATTCCAGGCATGCATGACCAGGCTCAGCT
AATTTTTGTTTTTTTGGTAGAGACGGGGTTTCACCATATTGGCCAGGCTGGTCTCCAACTCCTAATCTCA
GGTGATCTACCCACCTTGGCCTCCCAAATTGCTGGGATTACAGGCGTGAACCACTGCTCCCTTCCCTGTC
CTTCTGATTTTAAAATAACTATACCAGCAGGAGGACGTCCAGACACAGCATAGGCTACCTGGCCATGCCC
AACCGGTGGGACATTTGAGTTGCTTGCTTGGCACTGTCCTCTCATGCGTTGGGTCCACTCAGTAGATGCC
TGTTGAATTGGGTACGCGGCCAGCGGCGAGCGGTATCAGCTCACTCAAAGGCGGTAATACGGTTATCCAC
AGAATCAGGGGATAACGCAGGAAAGAACATGTGAGCAAAAGGCCAGCAAAAGGCCAGGAACCGTAAAAAG
GCCGCGTTGCTGGCGTTTTTCCATAGGCTCCGCCCCCCTGACGAGCATCACAAAAATCGACGCTCAAGTC
AGAGGTGGCGAAACCCGACAGGACTATAAAGATACCAGGCGTTTCCCCCTGGAAGCTCCCTCGTGCGCTC
TCCTGTTCCGACCCTGCCGCTTACCGGATACCTGTCCGCCTTTCTCCCTTCGGGAAGCGTGGCGCTTTCT
CATAGCTCACGCTGTAGGTATCTCAGTTCGGTGTAGGTCGTTCGCTCCAAGCTGGGCTGTGTGCACGAAC
CCCCCGTTCAGCCCGACCGCTGCGCCTTATCCGGTAACTATCGTCTTGAGTCCAACCCGGTAAGACACGA
CTTATCGCCACTGGCAGCAGCCACTGGTAACAGGATTAGCAGAGCGAGGTATGTAGGCGGTGCTACAGAG
TTCTTGAAGTGGTGGCCTAACTACGGCTACACTAGAAGAACAGTATTTGGTATCTGCGCTCTGCTGAAGC
CAGTTACCTTCGGAAAAAGAGTTGGTAGCTCTTGATCCGGCAAACAAACCACCGCTGGTAGCGGTGGTTT
TTTTGTTTGCAAGCAGCAGATTACGCGCAGAAAAAAAGGATCTCAAGAAGATCCTTTGATCTTTTCTACG
GGGTCTGACGCTCAGTGGAACGAAAACTCACGTTAAGGGATTTTGGTCATGAGATTATCAAAAAGGATCT
TCACCTAGATCCTTTTAAATTAAAAATGAAGTTTTAAATCAATCTAAAGTATATATGAGTAACCTGAGGC
TATGGCAGGGCCTGCCGCCCCGACGTTGGCTGCGAGCCCTGGGCCTTCACCCGAACTTGGGGGGTGGGGT
GGGGAAAAGGAAGAAACGCGGGCGTATTGGCCCCAATGGGGTCTCGGTGGGGTATCGACAGAGTGCCAGC
CCTGGGACCGAACCCCGCGTTTATGAACAAACGACCCAACACCGTGCGTTTTATTCTGTCTTTTTATTGC
CGTCATAGCGCGGGTTCCTTCCGGTATTGTCTCCTTCCGTGTTTCAGTTAGCCTCCCCCTAGGGTGGGCG
AAGAACTCCAGCATGAGATCCCCGCGCTGGAGGATCATCCAGCCGGCGTCCCGGAAAACGATTCCGAAGC
CCAACCTTTCATAGAAGGCGGCGGTGGAATCGAAATCTCGTGATGGCAGGTTGGGCGTCGCTTGGTCGGT
CATTTCGAACCCCAGAGTCCCGCTCAGAAGAACTCGTCAAGAAGGCGATAGAAGGCGATGCGCTGCGAAT
CGGGAGCGGCGATACCGTAAAGCACGAGGAAGCGGTCAGCCCATTCGCCGCCAAGCTCTTCAGCAATATC
ACGGGTAGCCAACGCTATGTCCTGATAGCGATCCGCCACACCCAGCCGGCCACAGTCGATGAATCCAGAA
AAGCGGCCATTTTCCACCATGATATTCGGCAAGCAGGCATCGCCATGGGTCACGACGAGATCCTCGCCGT
CGGGCATGCTCGCCTTGAGCCTGGCGAACAGTTCGGCTGGCGCGAGCCCCTGATGCTCTTCGTCCAGATC
ATCCTGATCGACAAGACCGGCTTCCATCCGAGTACGTGCTCGCTCGATGCGATGTTTCGCTTGGTGGTCG
AATGGGCAGGTAGCCGGATCAAGCGTATGCAGCCGCCGCATTGCATCAGCCATGATGGATACTTTCTCGG
CAGGAGCAAGGTGAGATGACAGGAGATCCTGCCCCGGCACTTCGCCCAATAGCAGCCAGTCCCTTCCCGC
TTCAGTGACAACGTCGAGCACAGCTGCGCAAGGAACGCCCGTCGTGGCCAGCCACGATAGCCGCGCTGCC
TCGTCTTGCAGTTCATTCAGGGCACCGGACAGGTCGGTCTTGACAAAAAGAACCGGGCGCCCCTGCGCTG
ACAGCCGGAACACGGCGGCATCAGAGCAGCCGATTGTCTGTTGTGCCCAGTCATAGCCGAATAGCCTCTC
CACCCAAGCGGCCGGAGAACCTGCGTGCAATCCATCTTGTTCAATCATGCGAAACGATCCTCATCCTGTC
TCTTGATCGATCTTTGCAAAAGCCTAGGCCTCCAAAAAAGCCTCCTCACTACTTCTGGAATAGCTCAGAG
GCCGAGGCGGCCTCGGCCTCTGCATAAATAAAAAAAATTAGTCAGCCATGGGGCGGAGAATGGGCGGAAC
TGGGCGGAGTTAGGGGCGGGATGGGCGGAGTTAGGGGCGGGACTATGGTTGCTGACTAATTGAGATGCAT
GCTTTGCATACTTCTGCCTGCTGGGGAGCCTGGGGACTTTCCACACCTGGTTGCTGACTAATTGAGATGC
ATGCTTTGCATACTTCTGCCTGCTGGGGAGCCTGGGGACTTTCCACACCCTAACTGACACACATTCCACA
GCTGGTTCTTTCCGCCTCAGGACTCTTCCTTTTTCAATATTATTGAAGCATTTATCAGGGTTATTGTCTC
ATGAGCGGATACATATTTGAATGTATTTAGAAAAATAAACAAATAGGGGTTCCGCGCACATTTCCCCGAA
AAGTGCCACCTG
[124 nt withheld, positions 6523-6646]
C
[91 nt withheld, positions 6648-6738]
A
[49 nt withheld, positions 6740-6788]
CCTTTGACGTTGGAGTCCACGTTCTTT
[37 nt withheld, positions 6816-6852]
ACCCTATCTCGGTCTATTCTTTTGATTTATAAGGGATTTTGCCGATTTCGGCCTATTGGTTAAAAAATGA
GCTGATTTAACAAAAATTTAACGCGAATTTT
Features (pLannotate 1.2.2; 16 found; start..end, strand, type, name):
      1..25      +  rep_origin     M13 ori (fragment): M13 bacteriophage origin of replication; arrow indicates direction of (+) strand synthesis
     29..183     -  CDS            lacZα (fragment): LacZα fragment of β-galactosidase; lacZ fragment
    343..722     +  enhancer       CMV enhancer: human cytomegalovirus immediate early enhancer
    724..923     +  promoter       CMV promoter: human cytomegalovirus (CMV) immediate early promoter
    952..970     +  promoter       T7 promoter: promoter for bacteriophage T7 RNA polymerase
   1028..3100    +  CDS            CALCOCO1: CACO1_HUMAN - Also known as KIAA1536. Experimental evidence at protein level: Swiss-Prot protein existence level 1. Seems to enhance inorganic pyrophosphatase thus activating phosphogluomutase (PMG). Probably functions as component of the calphoglin complex, which is involved in linking cellular metabolism (phosphate and glucose metabolism) with other core functions including protein synthesis and degradation, calcium signaling and cell growth. From Homo sapiens (Human).
   3167..3191    +  CDS            3xFLAG (fragment): three tandem FLAG® epitope tags
   3237..3859    +  polyA_signal   hGH poly(A) signal: human growth hormone polyadenylation signal
   4008..4596    -  rep_origin     ori: high-copy-number ColE1/pMB1/pBR322/pUC origin of replication
   4818..4834    +  polyA_signal   bGH poly(A) signal (fragment): bovine growth hormone polyadenylation signal
   4925..4972    -  polyA_signal   HSV TK poly(A) signal: herpes simplex virus thymidine kinase polyadenylation signal (Cole and Stacy, 1985)
   5031..5183    -  CDS            ble (fragment): BLE_KLEPN - Experimental evidence at protein level: Swiss-Prot protein existence level 1. Binding protein with a strong affinity to the bleomycin family of antibiotics. Binds to CL990; an antimitotic-antibiotic compound. From Klebsiella pneumoniae.
   5204..5998    -  CDS            NeoR/KanR: aminoglycoside phosphotransferase from Tn5; aph(3')-II (or nptII); confers resistance to neomycin, kanamycin, and G418 (Geneticin®)
   6033..6390    -  promoter       SV40 promoter: SV40 enhancer and early promoter
   6392..6496    -  promoter       AmpR promoter: bla
   6523..6951    +  rep_origin     f1 ori (sequence partly withheld): f1 bacteriophage origin of replication; arrow indicates direction of (+) strand synthesis
