[The description below was written by a language model from this plasmid's Addgene catalogue record and pLannotate feature annotations shown in this document.]
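Description:
CALCOCO1 R12H-mycDDK is a mammalian expression plasmid of about 7 kb built on the pCMV6-Entry backbone. It carries the human CALCOCO1 (calcium-binding and coiled-coil domain 1) coding sequence with an arginine-to-histidine substitution at residue 12. The open reading frame is driven by the human cytomegalovirus immediate-early enhancer and promoter for strong constitutive expression in transfected mammalian cells. A T7 promoter lies just upstream of the insert and could support in vitro transcription. The protein is fused at its C terminus to a tandem myc-DDK tag, DDK being the FLAG epitope. The automated annotation picks up only a FLAG-like fragment downstream of the coding sequence and does not separately annotate the myc portion. Transcripts are terminated by the human growth hormone polyadenylation signal.

In bacteria the plasmid replicates from a high-copy ColE1/pUC-type origin and is selected with kanamycin. Resistance comes from the Tn5 NeoR/KanR aminoglycoside phosphotransferase gene, which sits behind both a bacterial (AmpR-type) promoter and the SV40 early promoter and is followed by an HSV TK polyadenylation signal. The same cassette can therefore confer G418 resistance in mammalian cells. An f1 origin is also present, together with small remnants of lacZα, M13 ori, ble and bGH poly(A) sequences that appear to be backbone fragments.

The record describes the purpose simply as a CALCOCO1 R12H mutant. The associated publication concerns a role for CALCOCO1 in MTOR-regulated selective autophagy, so the construct is presumably used to compare the epitope-tagged mutant with wild-type protein. The record does not state the functional consequence of the R12H change.
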