Addgene plasmid #137770: CALCOCO1 R12H-mycDDK
Purpose: CALCOCO1 R12H mutant
Depositing lab: Carol Mercer. Depositing organization: University of Cincinnati. Publication: Mass spectrometry proteomics reveals a function for mammalian CALCOCO1 in MTOR-regulated selective autophagy. Stefely JA, Zhang Y, Freiberger EC, Kwiecien NW, Thomas HE, Davis AM, Lowry ND, Vincent CE, Shishkova E, Clark NA, Medvedovic M, Coon JJ, Pagliarini DJ, Mercer CA. Autophagy. 2020 Jan 23. doi: 10.1080/15548627.2020.1719746. PubMed 31971854.
Backbone
  Vector backbone: pCMV6-Entry
  Vector type: Mammalian Expression
Growth in bacteria
  Bacterial resistance: Kanamycin, 50 μg/mL
  Growth temperature: 37°C
  Growth strain: DH5alpha
  Copy number: High Copy
Gene/Insert
  Gene/Insert name: CALCOCO1 R12H
  Species: H. sapiens (human)
  Mutation: R12H
  Promoter: CMV
  Tag / fusion protein: mycDDK (C terminal on insert)
  Cloning method: Unknown
Terms and licenses: Academic/Nonprofit Terms; Industry Terms: Not Available to Industry
How to cite: CALCOCO1 R12H-mycDDK was a gift from Carol Mercer (Addgene plasmid # 137770 ; http://n2t.net/addgene:137770 ; RRID:Addgene_137770)
